>Addgene plasmid #72356 | pFETCh_PBX2 | addgene full sequence | sequence record 190163 | Addgene NGS Result
GCCAGTGAACGACGGCCAGTGAATTGGAGGCTACAGTCAGTGGAGAGGACTTTCCAAGGTTCAACCCCAA
AGCCCAGTCAATAATTCCCTAAAGTAGCAGAAACTCCCTCCGAGGTAGATATCTGAGTCAGACACTCTCG
TCCACCGAGCGATTCTATTGGTTTAAGATGAGCTGCGTATGAGGTAAGTAAGCCGTCCGGAGGGGCGGGG
GTGGGGATGCATGGGGGCGTGGCCCATGTCCTCTGTCCAGAAGTCATGTCCCCATTTTTGGCATCTCTGA
TTGGGCAGGGCTGGCGTCTCCACAGATTCCAGAGCATACAAGTGGGGTGGGGAAGGGAAAGTGGGGGAGC
CCAGGAGAGAAACAGAATAGTTGCAAGTGGGAGTATGTGTGTGTGAGGTGTGGGAGAGGGAGAGAGAAAG
ACAGAGGAGAAAAAGGGGTCTGAGAAATAGGTTTCTCGGTATGTGTATGTTTCTGTGTAAGAAAGAAAGC
GAGAGAGGAAAAAGATGGAAAAAAGGGAGAGACAGACCCCACACTCCCCTTAGAGGCCCCATTCTTCCTG
CCATGTAATTAGCACCCCCAGCACAGAGAGTCTCGTTAGGGAGGGGATGACCCCATTGGCCCTTCTCTGT
CTTGTGCTTCTCCTGTATTGGGGTTTGTCCTCTGGAAGCCTGCGTCCTCTTCAAGTCGCCTTGTGAGAGC
CCCCACCCCTGTGACCCTGAGATGTTCGAATCAGAAGAACTCGTCAAGAAGGCGATAGAAGGCGATGCGC
TGCGAATCGGGAGCGGCGATACCGTAAAGCACGAGGAAGCGGTCAGCCCATTCGCCGCCAAGCTCTTCAG
CAATATCACGGGTAGCCAACGCTATGTCCTGATAGCGGTCGGCCACACCCAGCCGGCCACAGTCGATGAA
TCCAGAAAAGCGGCCATTTTCCACCATGATATTCGGCAAGCAGGCATCGCCATGGGTCACGACGAGATCC
TCGCCGTCGGGCATGCGCGCCTTGAGCCTGGCGAACAGTTCGGCTGGCGCGAGCCCCTGATGCTCTTCGT
CCAGATCATCCTGATCGACAAGACCGGCTTCCATCCGAGTACGTGCTCGCTCGATGCGATGTTTCGCTTG
GTGGTCGAATGGGCAGGTAGCCGGATCAAGCGTATGCAGCCGCCGCATTGCATCAGCCATGATGGATACT
TTCTCGGCAGGAGCAAGGTGAGATGACAGGAGATCCTGCCCCGGCACTTCGCCCAATAGCAGCCAGTCCC
TTCCCGCTTCAGTGACAACGTCGAGCACAGCTGCGCAAGGAACGCCCGTCGTGGCCAGCCACGATAGCCG
CGCTGCCTCGTCCTGCAGTTCATTCAGGGCACCGGACAGGTCGGTCTTGACAAAAAGAACCGGGCGCCCC
TGCGCTGACAGCCGGAACACGGCGGCATCAGAGCAGCCGATTGTCTGTTGTGCCCAGTCATAGCCGAATA
GCCTCTCCACCCAAGCGGCCGGAGAACCTGCGTGCAATCCATCTTGTTCAATCATGCGAAACGATCCAGG
TCCAGGGTTCTCCTCCACGTCTCCAGCCTGCTTCAGCAGGCTGAAGTTAGTAGCTCCGCTTCCTGAAACC
TTATCGTCGTCATCCTTGTAATCTCCCTTATCGTCGTCATCCTTGTAATCGCCCTTATCGTCGTCATCCT
TGTAATCTCCAGAACCACCTCCACCGGAACCTCCTCCGCTCCCGTTGGAGGTATCAGAGTGAACACTCCC
TGGTCCCTCCGTTGGGGATGTCACTGAAGAGGGGGTCACAGCCTCTTGCCAGCTGCCATTTGCCTGAAAG
GAGAGACAGAGTACAGAAAACAGAGAAAGCCCTGGGAACCCTGTGTGGGCACAACATTACTAGGGAAAAT
GCCCCTCTGTCCTGTGAGAACTGGACAGAGAGGAGCTTCAGGATCCACTCACCCTCATTTCCCGTGGGCT
GTACATCTGGCCTCCCCCGAGGTTATCCCCATAGCCCCCTGGCCCCATCGAGTGTCGGAGTGATTCCACC
TGCAGGCAGCAGAGGAAGGTATGACAGTGAAGAGAAGCCTCAGAGGAAAGAGGTCTTGTATCCTAAAGTA
GAGGAAATGGAGTTGGGGAAAGCCCTATTCGAGAGGAGATGGGCATCTGACCTGGGAAGCAGAATAGGAA
TCTCCGTTGAGCCCAGGCATCCCCAGAAACATGTCTCCAGATCCTGAGAGATTGAAAGAGCCGCCAGAGC
CTTGTGGGGGCAGAGAGGGAAGAGTGTAATAGAGCCCGTGATGGTAGAGGATGAACCACAACTCTCAACT
CTTGTGGGGACATGCTACTATACTCCAATTATCCACAAAATAACATTCCAACACACAGAAAGAGCAGGCT
GTTCCTTGGCCACCCGTGGGAAGAAAGGCAGAACTAAGATCACTGGAATGGCCTCTGTCCCCTGACATCT
CCAGCCTATCTCAGCTCGGTCCCTCTCACCCCAAAAGGCCCCCTCTCTGCTATGATCCTGCCTAGATAGG
AAGAGCTGGGCTGCAGGTCGGGGAGAGGAGTGTTAGTAACCGCGACGCTGGTGGGGGTCGGCTTGTTAAG
AGGGGCGCTGCTAACGCTGCAAGAGTGGGTTGTCAGCGTGGGGCCGGTGCTACTGGAATCGATACCGGCA
TGATTGACAGCCTGGGCGAGGATGTCACCTGATGGTGATAAGAATACACGGGAGACTTAGTACGGTTTCA
CAGGCGTGACACGTTTATTGAGTAGGATTACAGAGTATAACATAGAGTATAATATAGAGTATACAATAGT
GACGTGGGATCCTCAGTTAGCCTCCCCCATCTCCCGGGCAAACGTGCGCGCCAGGTCGCAGATCGTCGGT
ATGGAGCCGGGGGTGGTGACGTGGGTCTGGACCATCCCGGAGGTAAGTTGCAGCAGGGCGTCCCGGCAGC
CGGCGGGCGATTGGTCGTAATCCAGGATAAAGACGTGCATGGGACGGAGGCGTTTGGCCAAGACGTCCAA
GGCCCAGGCAAACACGTTGTACAGGTCGCCGTTGGGGGCCAGCAACTCGGGGGCCCGAAACAGGGTAAAT
AACGTGTCCCCGATATGGGGTCGTGGGCCCGCGTTGCTCTGGGGCTCGGCACCCTGGGGCGGCACGGCCG
TCCCCGAAAGCTGTCCCCAATCCTCCCGCCACGACCCGCCGCCCTGCAGATACCGCACCGTATTGGCAAG
CAGCCCGTAAACGCGGCGAATCGCGGCCAGCATAGCCAGGTCAAGCCGCTCGCCGGGGCGCTGGCGTTTG
GCCAGGCGGTCGATGTGTCTGTCCTCCGGAAGGGCCCCCAACACGATGTTTGTGCCGGGCAAGGTCGGCG
GGATGAGGGCCACGAACGCCAGCACGGCCTGGGGGGTCATGCTGCCCATAAGGTATCGCGCGGCCGGGTA
GCACAGGAGGGCGGCGATGGGATGGCGGTCGAAGATGAGGGTGAGGGCCGGGGGCGGGGCATGTGAGCTC
CCAGCCTCCCCCCCGATATGAGGAGCCAGAACGGCGTCGGTCACGGCATAAGGCATGCCCATTGTTATCT
GGGCGCTTGTCATTACCACCGCCGCGTCCCCGGCCGATATCTCACCCTGGTCGAGGCGGTGTTGTGTGGT
GTAGATGTTCGCGATTGTCTCGGAAGCCCCCAGCACCTGCCAGTAAGTCATCGGCTCGGGTACGTAGACG
ATATCGTCGCGCGAACCCAGGGCCACCAGCAGTTGCGTGGTGGTGGTTTTCCCCATCCCGTGAGGACCGT
CTATATAAACCCGCAGTAGCGTGGGCATTTTCTGCTCCAGGCGGACTTCCGTGGCTTCTTGCTGCCGGCG
AGGGCGCAACGCCGTACGTCGGTTGCTATGGCCGCGAGAACGCGCAGCCTGGTCGAACGCAGACGCGTGT
TGATGGCAGGGGTACGAAGCCATGGTCGGGATCCCCAGGCTGGATCGGTCCCGGTGTCTCCTATGGAGGT
CAAAACAGCGTGGATGGCGTCTCCAGGCGATCTGACGGTTCACTAAACGAGCTCTGCTTATATAGACCTC
CCACCGTACACGCCTACCGCCCATTTGCGTCAATGGGGCGGAGTTGTTACGACATTTTGGAAAGTCCCGT
TGATTTTGGTGCCAAAACAAACTCCCATTGACGTCAATGGGGTGGAGACTTGAAATCCCCGTGAGTCAAA
CCGCTATCCACGCCCATTGATGTACTGCCAAAACCGCATCACCATGGTAATAGCGATGACTAATACGTAG
ATGTACTGCCAAGTAGGAAAGTCCCATAAGGTCATGTACTGGGCATAATGCCAGGGAATTGACCTGCAGG
CATGCAAGCTAATTCGAGCTCGGTACCCGGGGATCCTCTAGAGTCGACCTGCAGGCATGCAAGCTTGGCG
TAATCATGGTCATAGCTGTTTCCTGTGTGAAATTGTTATCCGCTCACAATTCCACACAACATACGAGCCG
GAAGCATAAAGTGTAAAGCCTGGGGTGCCTAATGAGTGAGCTAACTCACATTAATTGCGTTGCGCTCACT
GCCCGCTTTCCAGTCGGGAAACCTGTCGTGCCAGCTGCATTAATGAATCGGCCAACGCGCGGGGAGAGGC
GGTTTGCGTATTGGGAACTTTTGCTGAGTTGAAGGATCAGATCACGCATCTTCCCGACAACGCAGACCGT
TCCGTGGCAAAGCAAAAGTTCAAAATCAGTAACCGTCAGTGCCGATAAGTTCAAAGTTAAACCTGGTGTT
GATACCAACATTGAAACGTTGATCGAAAACGCGCTGAAAAACGCTGCTGAATGTGCGAGCTTCTTCCGCT
TCCTCGCTCACTGACTCGCTGCGCTCGGTCGTTCGGCTGCGGCGAGCGGTATCAGCTCACTCAAAGGCGG
TAATACGGTTATCCACAGAATCAGGGGATAACGCAGGAAAGAACATGTGAGCAAAAGGCCAGCAAAAGGC
CAGGAACCGTAAAAAGGCCGCGTTGCTGGCGTTTTTCCATAGGCTCCGCCCCCCTGACGAGCATCACAAA
AATCGACGCTCAAGTCAGAGGTGGCGAAACCCGACAGGACTATAAAGATACCAGGCGTTTCCCCCTGGAA
GCTCCCTCGTGCGCTCTCCTGTTCCGACCCTGCCGCTTACCGGATACCTGTCCGCCTTTCTCCCTTCGGG
AAGCGTGGCGCTTTCTCATAGCTCACGCTGTAGGTATCTCAGTTCGGTGTAGGTCGTTCGCTCCAAGCTG
GGCTGTGTGCACGAACCCCCCGTTCAGCCCGACCGCTGCGCCTTATCCGGTAACTATCGTCTTGAGTCCA
ACCCGGTAAGACACGACTTATCGCCACTGGCAGCAGCCACTGGTAACAGGATTAGCAGAGCGAGGTATGT
AGGCGGTGCTACAGAGTTCTTGAAGTGGTGGCCTAACTACGGCTACACTAGAAGAACAGTATTTGGTATC
TGCGCTCTGCTGAAGCCAGTTACCTTCGGAAAAAGAGTTGGTAGCTCTTGATCCGGCAAACAAACCACCG
CTGGTAGCGGTGGTTTTTTTGTTTGCAAGCAGCAGATTACGCGCAGAAAAAAAGGATCTCAAGAAGATCC
TTTGATCTTTTCTACGGGGTCTGACGCTCAGTGGAACTCCGTCGAGAGGTCTGCCTCGTGAAGAAGGTGT
TGCTGACTCATACCAGGCCTGAATCGCCCCATCATCCAGCCAGAAAGTGAGGGAGCCACGGTTGATGAGA
GCTTTGTTGTAGGTGGACCAGTTGGTGATTTTGAACTTTTGCTTTGCCACGGAACGGTCTGCGTTGTCGG
GAAGATGCGTGATCTGATCCTTCAACTCAGCAAAAGTTCGATTTATTCAACAAAGCCACGTTGTGTCTCA
AAATCTCTGATGTTACATTGCACAAGATAAAAATATATCATCATGAACAATAAAACTGTCTGCTTACATA
AACAGTAATACAAGGGGTGTTATGAGCCATATTCAACGGGAAACGTCTTGCTCGAAGCCGCGATTAAATT
CCAACATGGATGCTGATTTATATGGGTATAAATGGGCTCGCGATAATGTCGGGCAATCAGGTGCGACAAT
CTATCGATTGTATGGGAAGCCCGATGCGCCAGAGTTGTTTCTGAAACATGGCAAAGGTAGCGTTGCCAAT
GATGTTACAGATGAGATGGTCAGACTAAACTGGCTGACGGAATTTATGCCTCTTCCGACCATCAAGCATT
TTATCCGTACTCCTGATGATGCATGGTTACTCACCACTGCGATCCCCGGGAAAACAGCATTCCAGGTATT
AGAAGAATATCCTGATTCAGGTGAAAATATTGTTGATGCGCTGGCAGTGTTCCTGCGCCGGTTGCATTCG
ATTCCTGTTTGTAATTGTCCTTTTAACAGCGATCGCGTATTTCGTCTCGCTCAGGCGCAATCACGAATGA
ATAACGGTTTGGTTGATGCGAGTGATTTTGATGACGAGCGTAATGGCTGGCCTGTTGAACAAGTCTGGAA
AGAAATGCATAAGCTTTTGCCATTCTCACCGGATTCAGTCGTCACTCATGGTGATTTCTCACTTGATAAC
CTTATTTTTGACGAGGGGAAATTAATAGGTTGTATTGATGTTGGACGAGTCGGAATCGCAGACCGATACC
AGGATCTTGCCATCCTATGGAACTGCCTCGGTGAGTTTTCTCCTTCATTACAGAAACGGCTTTTTCAAAA
ATATGGTATTGATAATCCTGATATGAATATATTGCAGTTTCATTTGATGCTCGATGAGTTTTTCTAATCA
GAATTGGTTAATTGGTTGTAACACTGGCAGAGCATTACGCTGACTTGACGGGACGGCGGCTTTGTTGAAT
AAATCGCATTCGCCATTCAGGCTGCGCAACTGTTGGGAAGGGCGATCGGTGCGGGCCTCTTCGCTATTAC
GCCAGCTGGCGAAAGGGGGATGTGCTGCAAGGCGATTAAGTTGGGTAACGCCAGGGTTTTCCCAGTCACG
ACGTTGTAAAACGACG
Features (pLannotate 1.2.2; 22 found; start..end, strand, type, name):
      8..24      -  CDS            lacZα (fragment): LacZα fragment of β-galactosidase; lacZ fragment
    734..1525    -  CDS            neo: KKA2_KLEPN - Also known as kan, nptII. Experimental evidence at protein level: Swiss-Prot protein existence level 1. Resistance to kanamycin, neomycin, paromomycin, ribostamycin, butirosin and gentamicin B. From Klebsiella pneumoniae.
   1609..1633    -  CDS            3xFLAG (fragment): three tandem FLAG® epitope tags
   1637..1690    -  CDS            3xFLAG (fragment): three tandem FLAG® epitope tags
   1724..2032    -  CDS            PBX2 (fragment): PBX2_HUMAN - Also known as G17. Experimental evidence at protein level: Swiss-Prot protein existence level 1. Transcriptional activator that binds the sequence 5'- ATCAATCAA-3'. Activates transcription of PF4 in complex with MEIS1. From Homo sapiens (Human).
   2149..2250    -  CDS            PBX2 (fragment): PBX2_HUMAN - Also known as G17. Experimental evidence at protein level: Swiss-Prot protein existence level 1. Transcriptional activator that binds the sequence 5'- ATCAATCAA-3'. Activates transcription of PF4 in complex with MEIS1. From Homo sapiens (Human).
   2540..2701    -  CDS            UL122 (fragment): VIE2_HCMVT - Experimental evidence at protein level: Swiss-Prot protein existence level 1. Stimulates viral early and late gene expression and thus play a crucial role in the regulation of productive infection. In addition, activates quiescent cells to reenter the cell cycle and upregulates several E2F-responsive genes, which are responsible for pushing the cell into S phase. In S-phase, inhibits cellular DNA synthesis and blocks further cell cycle progression. From Human cytomegalovirus (strain Towne) (HHV-5) (Human herpesvirus 5).
   2813..3808    -  CDS            ΔTK: truncated herpes simplex virus thymidine kinase (Salomon et al., 1995) confers sensitivity to nucleoside analogs such as acyclovir or ganciclovir
   3878..3949    +  CDS            UL24_HHV11 (fragment): Experimental evidence at protein level: Swiss-Prot protein existence level 1. May participate in nuclear egress of viral particles. Plays a role in the dispersal of several host nucleolar proteins including NCL/nucleolin and NPM1. Since deletion of host NCL/nucleolin negatively impact on nuclear egress, UL24 supposedly acts on this process through its effect on host nucleoli. From Human herpesvirus 1 (strain 17) (HHV-1) (Human herpes simplex virus 1).
   4040..4091    -  promoter       CMVd2 promoter: truncated human cytomegalovirus (CMV) immediate early promoter that yields moderately reduced expression relative to the full-length promoter
   4154..4171    +  promoter       CMV promoter (fragment): human cytomegalovirus (CMV) immediate early promoter
   4243..4325    -  enhancer       CMV enhancer (fragment): human cytomegalovirus immediate early enhancer; contains an 18-bp deletion relative to the standard CMV enhancer
   4331..4350    +  misc_feature   MCS (fragment): pUC18/19 multiple cloning site
   4351..4406    +  misc_feature   MCS: pUC18/19 multiple cloning site
   4443..4459    -  protein_bind   lac operator: The lac repressor binds to the lac operator to inhibit transcription in E. coli. This inhibition can be relieved by adding lactose or isopropyl-β-D-thiogalactopyranoside (IPTG). lac repressor encoded by lacI
   4467..4497    -  promoter       lac promoter: promoter for the E. coli lac operon
   4512..4533    -  protein_bind   CAP binding site: CAP binding activates transcription in the presence of cAMP. E. coli catabolite activator protein
   4546..4635    -  CDS            lacI (fragment): lac repressor; lacI; The lac repressor binds to the lac operator to inhibit transcription in E. coli. This inhibition can be relieved by adding lactose or isopropyl-β-D-thiogalactopyranoside (IPTG).
   5004..5592    -  rep_origin     ori: high-copy-number ColE1/pMB1/pBR322/pUC origin of replication
   5647..5787    -  CDS            TRA2_ECOLX (fragment): Protein predicted: Swiss-Prot protein existence level 4. Required for transposition of transposon Tn903. From Escherichia coli.
   5972..6787    +  CDS            KanR: aminoglycoside phosphotransferase; aph(3')-Ia; confers resistance to kanamycin in bacteria or G418 (Geneticin®) in eukaryotes
   6869..9       -  CDS            lacZα (fragment) (across the origin): LacZα fragment of β-galactosidase; lacZ fragment
