[The description below was written by a language model from this plasmid's Addgene catalogue record and pLannotate feature annotations shown in this document.]
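Description:
pFETCh_PBX2 is a homology-directed repair donor plasmid from a CRISPR-based endogenous tagging system, built on the pFETCh_Donor backbone to place a FLAG epitope at the 3' end of the human PBX2 coding sequence. It is a high-copy bacterial plasmid carrying a ColE1/pUC-type origin and a kanamycin resistance gene (aph(3')-Ia) for propagation in E. coli, along with remnants of a pUC-style lac promoter/operator, multiple cloning site and lacZα region. The sequenced record is about 7.0 kb, consistent with homology arms having been added by Gibson assembly to the 5.8 kb backbone.

The payload is a promoterless 3XFLAG-P2A-NeoR cassette. The feature table shows PBX2 coding fragments, evidently the last exons within the 5' homology arm, lying directly upstream of and in the same orientation as the 3xFLAG sequence and the neo (nptII) open reading frame. The P2A element and the downstream 3' homology arm are not annotated, although unannotated sequence beyond neo could accommodate the latter. After Cas9 cleavage near the PBX2 stop codon and repair from this donor, the endogenous locus should express PBX2 fused to 3xFLAG. The P2A peptide would release neomycin phosphotransferase from the same transcript, so G418 resistance depends on in-frame integration at an expressed gene.

Outside the arms, the plasmid also carries a truncated HSV thymidine kinase (ΔTK) gene next to CMV enhancer/promoter fragments. Such a cassette can support ganciclovir counter-selection against random integration, though the record does not state this use. The guide RNA and Cas9 are not on this plasmid. Tagged lines of this kind suit antibody-independent assays of the transcription factor using anti-FLAG reagents.
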