Addgene plasmid #72356: pFETCh_PBX2
Purpose: Donor vector for 3' FLAG tag of human PBX2
Depositing lab: Eric Mendenhall & Richard M. Myers. Depositing organization: University of Alabama in Huntsville.
Backbone
  Vector backbone: pFETCh_Donor
  Backbone size w/o insert (bp): 5771
  Vector type: CRISPR
  Selectable markers: Neomycin (select with G418)
Growth in bacteria
  Bacterial resistance: Kanamycin, 50 μg/mL
  Growth temperature: 37°C
  Growth strain: DH5alpha
  Copy number: High Copy
Gene/Insert
  Gene/Insert name: PBX2
  Species: H. sapiens (human)
  Entrez Gene: PBX2 (a.k.a. G17, HOX12, PBX2MHC)
  Tag / fusion protein: 3XFLAG-P2A-NeoR (C terminal on backbone)
  Cloning method: Gibson Cloning
  Sequencing primers: 5′ Neo-F; 3′ Neo-R
Terms and licenses: Academic/Nonprofit Terms; Industry Terms: Not Available to Industry
Depositor comments: Note: This plasmid is part of the Mendenhall and Meyers CRISPR-based Tagging system to add a tag (currently using FLAG) to endogenous proteins. Please see https://www.addgene.org/crispr/tagging/ for more details.
How to cite: pFETCh_PBX2 was a gift from Eric Mendenhall & Richard M. Myers (Addgene plasmid # 72356 ; http://n2t.net/addgene:72356 ; RRID:Addgene_72356)
